[The description below was written by a language model from this plasmid's Addgene catalogue record and pLannotate feature annotations shown in this document.]
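Description:
pc3XB-ZF15 is a mammalian expression-type plasmid built on pc3XB, a modified version of Invitrogen's pcDNA3, and it serves as an archive and source vector for a single engineered zinc finger module. It belongs to the Zinc Finger Consortium Modular Assembly Kit v1.0. In bacteria it is maintained at high copy from a ColE1/pUC-type origin with ampicillin selection through the β-lactamase gene. An f1 origin is also present for single-stranded DNA production. For mammalian cells the backbone carries a neomycin phosphotransferase cassette driven by the SV40 enhancer/early promoter and terminated by an SV40 polyadenylation signal, allowing G418 selection.

The insert, ZF15, is about 90 bp and encodes one Cys2His2-type zinc finger of roughly 30 amino acids. According to the depositor it recognises the DNA triplet GTG and derives from the Sangamo module set. It sits between XbaI and BamHI sites, both retained, downstream of the CMV enhancer/promoter and a T7 promoter and upstream of the bovine growth hormone polyadenylation signal. The automated annotation labels this region as a fragment of mouse Sp7. This most likely reflects sequence similarity between the engineered finger and natural Sp-family zinc fingers, not an actual Sp7 insert. The short HIV-1 LTR, ble, lacI and bom fragment calls likewise look like partial matches to backbone sequence, not functional elements.

The intended use is modular assembly. Individual finger modules from the kit are excised and joined to build multi-finger arrays with chosen DNA-binding specificities. These arrays can then be used to engineer zinc finger nucleases for targeted genome modification.
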