Addgene plasmid #13114: pc3XB-ZF15
Depositing lab: Keith Joung. Depositing organization: Massachusetts General Hospital. Publication: Standardized reagents and protocols for engineering zinc finger nucleases by modular assembly. Wright DA, Thibodeau-Beganny S, Sander JD, Winfrey RJ, Hirsh AS, Eichtinger M, Fu F, Porteus MH, Dobbs D, Voytas DF, Joung JK. Nat Protoc. 2006;1(3):1637-52. doi: 10.1038/nprot.2006.259 PubMed 17406455.
Backbone
  Vector backbone: pc3XB
  Backbone manufacturer: Modified Invitrogen pcDNA3
  Backbone size w/o insert (bp): 5400
  Vector type: Mammalian Expression
  Selectable markers: Neomycin (select with G418)
Growth in bacteria
  Bacterial resistance: Ampicillin, 100 μg/mL
  Growth temperature: 37°C
  Growth strain: XL1 Blue
  Copy number: High Copy
Gene/Insert
  Gene/Insert name: ZF15
  Insert size (bp): 90
  Cloning method: Restriction Enzyme; 5′ cloning site XbaI (not destroyed); 3′ cloning site BamHI (not destroyed)
  Sequencing primers: 5′ T7
Terms and licenses: Academic/Nonprofit Terms; Industry Terms: Not Available to Industry
Depositor comments: Part of the Zinc Finger Consortium Modular Assembly Kit v1.0. Finger protein sequence: PGEKPHICHIQGCGKVYGRSDALTRHLRWH. Target DNA sequence: GTG. This zinc finger is derived from the Sangamo module set.
How to cite: pc3XB-ZF15 was a gift from Keith Joung (Addgene plasmid # 13114 ; http://n2t.net/addgene:13114 ; RRID:Addgene_13114)
