Features (pLannotate 1.2.2; 20 found; start..end, strand, type, name):
     28..80      -  misc_feature   bom (fragment): basis of mobility region from pBR322
    235..614     +  enhancer       CMV enhancer: human cytomegalovirus immediate early enhancer
    615..818     +  promoter       CMV promoter: human cytomegalovirus (CMV) immediate early promoter
    814..847     +  LTR            5' LTR (truncated) (fragment): truncated 5' long terminal repeat (LTR) from HIV-1
    863..881     +  promoter       T7 promoter: promoter for bacteriophage T7 RNA polymerase
    930..1016    +  CDS            Sp7 (fragment): SP7_MOUSE - Also known as Osx. Experimental evidence at protein level: Swiss-Prot protein existence level 1. Transcriptional activator essential for osteoblast differentiation (PubMed:11792318, PubMed:17510056, PubMed:30026585). Binds to SP1 and EKLF consensus sequences and to other G/C-rich sequences (PubMed:11792318, PubMed:17510056). From Mus musculus (Mouse).
   1068..1292    +  polyA_signal   bGH poly(A) signal: bovine growth hormone polyadenylation signal
   1296..1317    +  promoter       SV40 promoter (fragment): SV40 enhancer and early promoter
   1338..1766    +  rep_origin     f1 ori (sequence partly withheld): f1 bacteriophage origin of replication; arrow indicates direction of (+) strand synthesis
   1780..2109    +  promoter       SV40 promoter: SV40 enhancer and early promoter
   2180..2971    +  CDS            neo: KKA2_KLEPN - Also known as kan, nptII. Experimental evidence at protein level: Swiss-Prot protein existence level 1. Resistance to kanamycin, neomycin, paromomycin, ribostamycin, butirosin and gentamicin B. From Klebsiella pneumoniae.
   2995..3153    +  CDS            ble (fragment): BLE_KLEPN - Experimental evidence at protein level: Swiss-Prot protein existence level 1. Binding protein with a strong affinity to the bleomycin family of antibiotics. Binds to CL990; an antimitotic-antibiotic compound. From Klebsiella pneumoniae.
   3148..3269    +  polyA_signal   SV40 poly(A) signal: SV40 polyadenylation signal
   3342..3358    -  protein_bind   lac operator: The lac repressor binds to the lac operator to inhibit transcription in E. coli. This inhibition can be relieved by adding lactose or isopropyl-β-D-thiogalactopyranoside (IPTG). lac repressor encoded by lacI
   3366..3396    -  promoter       lac promoter: promoter for the E. coli lac operon
   3411..3432    -  protein_bind   CAP binding site: CAP binding activates transcription in the presence of cAMP. E. coli catabolite activator protein
   3445..3537    -  CDS            lacI (fragment): lac repressor; lacI; The lac repressor binds to the lac operator to inhibit transcription in E. coli. This inhibition can be relieved by adding lactose or isopropyl-β-D-thiogalactopyranoside (IPTG).
   3720..4305    -  rep_origin     ori: high-copy-number ColE1/pMB1/pBR322/pUC origin of replication
   4476..5336    -  CDS            AmpR: β-lactamase; bla; confers resistance to ampicillin, carbenicillin, and related antibiotics
   5337..5441    -  promoter       AmpR promoter: bla
>Addgene plasmid #13114 | pc3XB-ZF15 | depositor full sequence | sequence record 7463 | Author sequence
GACGGATCGGGAGATCTCCCGATCCCCTATGGTGCACTCTCAGTACAATCTGCTCTGATGCCGCATAGTT
AAGCCAGTATCTGCTCCCTGCTTGTGTGTTGGAGGTCGCTGAGTAGTGCGCGAGCAAAATTTAAGCTACA
ACAAGGCAAGGCTTGACCGACAATTGCATGAAGAATCTGCTTAGGGTTAGGCGTTTTGCGCTGCTTCGCG
ATGTACGGGCCAGATATACGCGTTGACATTGATTATTGACTAGTTATTAATAGTAATCAATTACGGGGTC
ATTAGTTCATAGCCCATATATGGAGTTCCGCGTTACATAACTTACGGTAAATGGCCCGCCTGGCTGACCG
CCCAACGACCCCCGCCCATTGACGTCAATAATGACGTATGTTCCCATAGTAACGCCAATAGGGACTTTCC
ATTGACGTCAATGGGTGGAGTATTTACGGTAAACTGCCCACTTGGCAGTACATCAAGTGTATCATATGCC
AAGTACGCCCCCTATTGACGTCAATGACGGTAAATGGCCCGCCTGGCATTATGCCCAGTACATGACCTTA
TGGGACTTTCCTACTTGGCAGTACATCTACGTATTAGTCATCGCTATTACCATGGTGATGCGGTTTTGGC
AGTACATCAATGGGCGTGGATAGCGGTTTGACTCACGGGGATTTCCAAGTCTCCACCCCATTGACGTCAA
TGGGAGTTTGTTTTGGCACCAAAATCAACGGGACTTTCCAAAATGTCGTAACAACTCCGCCCCATTGACG
CAAATGGGCGGTAGGCGTGTACGGTGGGAGGTCTATATAAGCAGAGCTCTCTGGCTAACTAGAGAACCCA
CTGCTTACTGGCTTATCGAAATTAATACGACTCACTATAGGGAGACCCAAGCTGGCTAGCGTTTAAACGG
GCCCTCTAGACCCGGGGAGAAGCCGCATATTTGCCACATCCAAGGCTGTGGGAAGGTGTACGGCCGTAGC
GATGCACTGACACGTCACTTGCGCTGGCATACCGGTGGATCCTCTGCACAGTAGTAAGCTTAAGTTTAAA
CCGCTGATCAGCCTCGACTGTGCCTTCTAGTTGCCAGCCATCTGTTGTTTGCCCCTCCCCCGTGCCTTCC
TTGACCCTGGAAGGTGCCACTCCCACTGTCCTTTCCTAATAAAATGAGGAAATTGCATCGCATTGTCTGA
GTAGGTGTCATTCTATTCTGGGGGGTGGGGTGGGGCAGGACAGCAAGGGGGAGGATTGGGAAGACAATAG
CAGGCATGCTGGGGATGCGGTGGGCTCTATGGCTTCTGAGGCGGAAAGAACCAGCTGGGGCTCTAGGGGG
TATCCCC
[124 nt withheld, positions 1338-1461]
C
[91 nt withheld, positions 1463-1553]
A
[49 nt withheld, positions 1555-1603]
CCTTTGACGTTGGAGTCCACGTTCTTT
[37 nt withheld, positions 1631-1667]
ACCCTATCTCGGTCTATTCTTTTGATTTATAAGGGATTTTGCCGATTTCGGCCTATTGGTTAAAAAATGA
GCTGATTTAACAAAAATTTAACGCGAATTAATTCTGTGGAATGTGTGTCAGTTAGGGTGTGGAAAGTCCC
CAGGCTCCCCAGCAGGCAGAAGTATGCAAAGCATGCATCTCAATTAGTCAGCAACCAGGTGTGGAAAGTC
CCCAGGCTCCCCAGCAGGCAGAAGTATGCAAAGCATGCATCTCAATTAGTCAGCAACCATAGTCCCGCCC
CTAACTCCGCCCATCCCGCCCCTAACTCCGCCCAGTTCCGCCCATTCTCCGCCCCATGGCTGACTAATTT
TTTTTATTTATGCAGAGGCCGAGGCCGCCTCTGCCTCTGAGCTATTCCAGAAGTAGTGAGGAGGCTTTTT
TGGAGGCCTAGGCTTTTGCAAAAAGCTCCCGGCCGGGAGCTTGTATATCCATTTTCGGATCTGATCAAGA
GACAGGATGAGGATCGTTTCGCATGATTGAACAAGATGGATTGCACGCAGGTTCTCCGGCCGCTTGGGTG
GAGAGGCTATTCGGCTATGACTGGGCACAACAGACAATCGGCTGCTCTGATGCCGCCGTGTTCCGGCTGT
CAGCGCAGGGGCGCCCGGTTCTTTTTGTCAAGACCGACCTGTCCGGTGCCCTGAATGAACTGCAGGACGA
GGCAGCGCGGCTATCGTGGCTGGCCACGACGGGCGTTCCTTGCGCAGCTGTGCTCGACGTTGTCACTGAA
GCGGGAAGGGACTGGCTGCTATTGGGCGAAGTGCCGGGGCAGGATCTCCTGTCATCTCACCTTGCTCCTG
CCGAGAAAGTATCCATCATGGCTGATGCAATGCGGCGGCTGCATACGCTTGATCCGGCTACCTGCCCATT
CGACCACCAAGCGAAACATCGCATCGAGCGAGCACGTACTCGGATGGAAGCCGGTCTTGTCGATCAGGAT
GATCTGGACGAAGAGCATCAGGGGCTCGCGCCAGCCGAACTGTTCGCCAGGCTCAAGGCGCGCATGCCCG
ACGGCGAGGATCTCGTCGTGACCCATGGCGATGCCTGCTTGCCGAATATCATGGTGGAAAATGGCCGCTT
TTCTGGATTCATCGACTGTGGCCGGCTGGGTGTGGCGGACCGCTATCAGGACATAGCGTTGGCTACCCGT
GATATTGCTGAAGAGCTTGGCGGCGAATGGGCTGACCGCTTCCTCGTGCTTTACGGTATCGCCGCTCCCG
ATTCGCAGCGCATCGCCTTCTATCGCCTTCTTGACGAGTTCTTCTGAGCGGGACTCTGGGGTTCGAAATG
ACCGACCAAGCGACGCCCAACCTGCCATCACGAGATTTCGATTCCACCGCCGCCTTCTATGAAAGGTTGG
GCTTCGGAATCGTTTTCCGGGACGCCGGCTGGATGATCCTCCAGCGCGGGGATCTCATGCTGGAGTTCTT
CGCCCACCCCAACTTGTTTATTGCAGCTTATAATGGTTACAAATAAAGCAATAGCATCACAAATTTCACA
AATAAAGCATTTTTTTCACTGCATTCTAGTTGTGGTTTGTCCAAACTCATCAATGTATCTTATCATGTCT
GTATACCGTCGACCTCTAGCTAGAGCTTGGCGTAATCATGGTCATAGCTGTTTCCTGTGTGAAATTGTTA
TCCGCTCACAATTCCACACAACATACGAGCCGGAAGCATAAAGTGTAAAGCCTGGGGTGCCTAATGAGTG
AGCTAACTCACATTAATTGCGTTGCGCTCACTGCCCGCTTTCCAGTCGGGAAACCTGTCGTGCCAGCTGC
ATTAATGAATCGGCCAACGCGCGGGGAGAGGCGGTTTGCGTATTGGGCGCTCTTCCGCTTCCTCGCTCAC
TGACTCGCTGCGCTCGGTCGTTCGGCTGCGGCGAGCGGTATCAGCTCACTCAAAGGCGGTAATACGGTTA
TCCACAGAATCAGGGGATAACGCAGGAAAGAACATGTGAGCAAAAGGCCAGCAAAAGGCCAGGAACCGTA
AAAAGGCCGCGTTGCTGGCGTTTTTCCATAGGCTCCGCCCCCCTGACGAGCATCACAAAAATCGACGCTC
AAGTCAGAGGTGGCGAAACCCGACAGGACTATAAAGATACCAGGCGTTTCCCCCTGGAAGCTCCCTCGTG
CGCTCTCCTGTTCCGACCCTGCCGCTTACCGGATACCTGTCCGCCTTTCTCCCTTCGGGAAGCGTGGCGC
TTTCTCATAGCTCACGCTGTAGGTATCTCAGTTCGGTGTAGGTCGTTCGCTCCAAGCTGGGCTGTGTGCA
CGAACCCCCCGTTCAGCCCGACCGCTGCGCCTTATCCGGTAACTATCGTCTTGAGTCCAACCCGGTAAGA
CACGACTTATCGCCACTGGCAGCAGCCACTGGTAACAGGATTAGCAGAGCGAGGTATGTAGGCGGTGCTA
CAGAGTTCTTGAAGTGGTGGCCTAACTACGGCTACACTAGAAGAACAGTATTTGGTATCTGCGCTCTGCT
GAAGCCAGTTACCTTCGGAAAAAGAGTTGGTAGCTCTTGATCCGGCAAACAAACCACCGCTGGTAGCGGT
TTTTTTGTTTGCAAGCAGCAGATTACGCGCAGAAAAAAAGGATCTCAAGAAGATCCTTTGATCTTTTCTA
CGGGGTCTGACGCTCAGTGGAACGAAAACTCACGTTAAGGGATTTTGGTCATGAGATTATCAAAAAGGAT
CTTCACCTAGATCCTTTTAAATTAAAAATGAAGTTTTAAATCAATCTAAAGTATATATGAGTAAACTTGG
TCTGACAGTTACCAATGCTTAATCAGTGAGGCACCTATCTCAGCGATCTGTCTATTTCGTTCATCCATAG
TTGCCTGACTCCCCGTCGTGTAGATAACTACGATACGGGAGGGCTTACCATCTGGCCCCAGTGCTGCAAT
GATACCGCGAGACCCACGCTCACCGGCTCCAGATTTATCAGCAATAAACCAGCCAGCCGGAAGGGCCGAG
CGCAGAAGTGGTCCTGCAACTTTATCCGCCTCCATCCAGTCTATTAATTGTTGCCGGGAAGCTAGAGTAA
GTAGTTCGCCAGTTAATAGTTTGCGCAACGTTGTTGCCATTGCTACAGGCATCGTGGTGTCACGCTCGTC
GTTTGGTATGGCTTCATTCAGCTCCGGTTCCCAACGATCAAGGCGAGTTACATGATCCCCCATGTTGTGC
AAAAAAGCGGTTAGCTCCTTCGGTCCTCCGATCGTTGTCAGAAGTAAGTTGGCCGCAGTGTTATCACTCA
TGGTTATGGCAGCACTGCATAATTCTCTTACTGTCATGCCATCCGTAAGATGCTTTTCTGTGACTGGTGA
GTACTCAACCAAGTCATTCTGAGAATAGTGTATGCGGCGACCGAGTTGCTCTTGCCCGGCGTCAATACGG
GATAATACCGCGCCACATAGCAGAACTTTAAAAGTGCTCATCATTGGAAAACGTTCTTCGGGGCGAAAAC
TCTCAAGGATCTTACCGCTGTTGAGATCCAGTTCGATGTAACCCACTCGTGCACCCAACTGATCTTCAGC
ATCTTTTACTTTCACCAGCGTTTCTGGGTGAGCAAAAACAGGAAGGCAAAATGCCGCAAAAAAGGGAATA
AGGGCGACACGGAAATGTTGAATACTCATACTCTTCCTTTTTCAATATTATTGAAGCATTTATCAGGGTT
ATTGTCTCATGAGCGGATACATATTTGAATGTATTTAGAAAAATAAACAAATAGGGGTTCCGCGCACATT
TCCCCGAAAAGTGCCACCTGACGTC
