>Addgene plasmid #13114 | pc3XB-ZF15 | addgene partial sequence | sequence record 19498 | CMV-F 5'-CGCAAATGGGCGGTAGGCGTG-3'
AGCTCTCTGGCTACTAGAGAACCCACTGCTTACTGGCTTATCGAAATTAATACGACTCACTATAGGGAGA
CCCAAGCTGGCTAGCGTTTAAACGGGCCCTCTAGACCCGGGGAGAAGCCGCATATTTGCCACATCCAAGG
CTGTGGGAAGGTGTACGGCCGTAGCGATGCACTGACACGTCACTTGCGCTGGCATACCGGTGGATCCTCT
GCACAGTAGTAAGCTTAAGTTTAAACCGCTGATCAGCCTCGACTGTGCCTTCTAGTTGCCAGCCATCTGT
TGTTTGCCCCTCCCCCGTGCCTTCCTTGACCCTGGAAGGTGCCACTCCCACTGTCCTTTCCTAATAAAAT
GAGGAAATTGCATCGCATTGTCTGAGTAGGTGTCATTCTATTCTGGGGGGTGGGGTGGGGCAGGACAGCA
AGGGGGAGGATTGGGAAGACAATAGCAGGCATGCTGGGGATGCGGTGGGCTCTATGGCTTCTGAGGCGGA
AAGAACCAGCTGGGGCTCTAGGGGGTATCCCC
[124 nt withheld, positions 523-646]
CGCCGGCTTTCCCCGTCAGGCTCTAAATCGGGGGCTCCCTTTAGGGT
